Addgene plasmid #201493: V5-bArr2
Purpose: Expression of the beta-arrestin2 containing a N-terminal V5 tag.
Depositing lab: Patrick Giguère. Depositing organization: University of Ottawa. Publication: Development of a V5-tag-directed nanobody and its implementation as an intracellular biosensor of GPCR signalling. Zeghal M, Matte K, Venes A, Patel S, Laroche G, Sarvan S, Joshi M, Rain JC, Couture JF, Giguere PM. J Biol Chem. 2023 Jul 28:105107. doi: 10.1016/j.jbc.2023.105107. PubMed 37517699.
Backbone
  Vector backbone: pcDNA3.1+
  Backbone manufacturer: Invitrogen
  Backbone size w/o insert (bp): 5428
  Vector type: Mammalian Expression
  Selectable markers: Neomycin (select with G418)
Growth in bacteria
  Bacterial resistance: Ampicillin, 100 μg/mL
  Growth temperature: 37°C
  Growth strain: DH5alpha
  Copy number: High Copy
Gene/Insert
  Gene/Insert name: V5-bArr2
  Species: H. sapiens (human)
  Insert size (bp): 1275
  Entrez Gene: ARRB2 (a.k.a. ARB2, ARR2, BARR2)
  Promoter: CMV
  Tag / fusion protein: V5 (N terminal on insert)
  Cloning method: Restriction Enzyme; 5′ cloning site HindIII (not destroyed); 3′ cloning site XbaI (not destroyed)
  Sequencing primers: 5′ CMV-F; 3′ Bgh-R
Resource information
  A portion of this plasmid was derived from a plasmid made by: H. sapiens (human)
Terms and licenses: Academic/Nonprofit Terms; Industry Terms: Not Available to Industry
How to cite: V5-bArr2 was a gift from Patrick Giguère (Addgene plasmid # 201493 ; http://n2t.net/addgene:201493 ; RRID:Addgene_201493)
