[The description below was written by a language model from this plasmid's Addgene catalogue record and pLannotate feature annotations shown in this document.]
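Description:
V5-bArr2 is a mammalian expression plasmid built on the pcDNA3.1+ backbone that drives production of human beta-arrestin2 (ARRB2) carrying an N-terminal V5 epitope tag. The sequenced plasmid is about 6.6 kb. The tagged open reading frame, roughly 1.3 kb in total, was inserted between the HindIII and XbaI sites of the polylinker, both of which remain intact. It lies downstream of the human cytomegalovirus immediate-early enhancer and promoter and upstream of the bovine growth hormone polyadenylation signal, an arrangement that gives strong constitutive transcription in transfected mammalian cells. A T7 promoter between the CMV promoter and the insert would also allow in vitro transcription of the coding sequence.

In bacteria the plasmid replicates at high copy from a ColE1/pUC-type origin and is selected with ampicillin through the beta-lactamase gene. An f1 origin is also present for single-stranded DNA production. For mammalian cells, a separate cassette in which the SV40 early promoter drives the neomycin phosphotransferase gene, terminated by the SV40 poly(A) signal, allows G418 selection of stable transfectants. Several short annotated fragments (bom, a truncated HIV-1 LTR match, ble, lacI and the lac promoter/operator region) are most likely backbone remnants or partial annotation hits and not functional parts of the design.

Beta-arrestin2 binds agonist-activated, phosphorylated G protein-coupled receptors, mediating their desensitization and internalization. The associated publication describes a V5-tag-directed nanobody used as an intracellular biosensor of GPCR signalling, so this construct probably supplies a V5-tagged arrestin for detection or recruitment by that nanobody, although the record itself states only that the plasmid expresses the tagged protein.
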