Features (pLannotate 1.2.2; 21 found; start..end, strand, type, name):
     28..80      -  misc_feature   bom (fragment): basis of mobility region from pBR322
    235..614     +  enhancer       CMV enhancer: human cytomegalovirus immediate early enhancer
    615..818     +  promoter       CMV promoter: human cytomegalovirus (CMV) immediate early promoter
    814..847     +  LTR            5' LTR (truncated) (fragment): truncated 5' long terminal repeat (LTR) from HIV-1
    863..881     +  promoter       T7 promoter: promoter for bacteriophage T7 RNA polymerase
    926..967     +  CDS            V5 tag: epitope tag from simian virus 5
    968..2194    +  CDS            ARRB2: ARRB2_HUMAN - Also known as ARB2, ARR2. Experimental evidence at protein level: Swiss-Prot protein existence level 1. Functions in regulating agonist-mediated G-protein coupled receptor (GPCR) signaling by mediating both receptor desensitization and resensitization processes. During homologous desensitization, beta- arrestins bind to the GPRK-phosphorylated receptor and sterically preclude its coupling to the cognate G-protein; the binding appears to require additional receptor determinants exposed only in the active receptor conformation. The beta-arrestins target many receptors for internali
   2235..2459    +  polyA_signal   bGH poly(A) signal: bovine growth hormone polyadenylation signal
   2463..2484    +  promoter       SV40 promoter (fragment): SV40 enhancer and early promoter
   2505..2933    +  rep_origin     f1 ori (sequence partly withheld): f1 bacteriophage origin of replication; arrow indicates direction of (+) strand synthesis
   2947..3276    +  promoter       SV40 promoter: SV40 enhancer and early promoter
   3343..4134    +  CDS            neo: KKA2_KLEPN - Also known as kan, nptII. Experimental evidence at protein level: Swiss-Prot protein existence level 1. Resistance to kanamycin, neomycin, paromomycin, ribostamycin, butirosin and gentamicin B. From Klebsiella pneumoniae.
   4158..4316    +  CDS            ble (fragment): BLE_KLEPN - Experimental evidence at protein level: Swiss-Prot protein existence level 1. Binding protein with a strong affinity to the bleomycin family of antibiotics. Binds to CL990; an antimitotic-antibiotic compound. From Klebsiella pneumoniae.
   4311..4432    +  polyA_signal   SV40 poly(A) signal: SV40 polyadenylation signal
   4505..4521    -  protein_bind   lac operator: The lac repressor binds to the lac operator to inhibit transcription in E. coli. This inhibition can be relieved by adding lactose or isopropyl-β-D-thiogalactopyranoside (IPTG). lac repressor encoded by lacI
   4529..4559    -  promoter       lac promoter: promoter for the E. coli lac operon
   4574..4595    -  protein_bind   CAP binding site: CAP binding activates transcription in the presence of cAMP. E. coli catabolite activator protein
   4608..4700    -  CDS            lacI (fragment): lac repressor; lacI; The lac repressor binds to the lac operator to inhibit transcription in E. coli. This inhibition can be relieved by adding lactose or isopropyl-β-D-thiogalactopyranoside (IPTG).
   4883..5471    -  rep_origin     ori: high-copy-number ColE1/pMB1/pBR322/pUC origin of replication
   5642..6502    -  CDS            AmpR: β-lactamase; bla; confers resistance to ampicillin, carbenicillin, and related antibiotics
   6503..6607    -  promoter       AmpR promoter: bla
>Addgene plasmid #201493 | V5-bArr2 | addgene full sequence | sequence record 395377 | Addgene NGS Result
GACGGATCGGGAGATCTCCCGATCCCCTATGGTGCACTCTCAGTACAATCTGCTCTGATGCCGCATAGTT
AAGCCAGTATCTGCTCCCTGCTTGTGTGTTGGAGGTCGCTGAGTAGTGCGCGAGCAAAATTTAAGCTACA
ACAAGGCAAGGCTTGACCGACAATTGCATGAAGAATCTGCTTAGGGTTAGGCGTTTTGCGCTGCTTCGCG
ATGTACGGGCCAGATATACGCGTTGACATTGATTATTGACTAGTTATTAATAGTAATCAATTACGGGGTC
ATTAGTTCATAGCCCATATATGGAGTTCCGCGTTACATAACTTACGGTAAATGGCCCGCCTGGCTGACCG
CCCAACGACCCCCGCCCATTGACGTCAATAATGACGTATGTTCCCATAGTAACGCCAATAGGGACTTTCC
ATTGACGTCAATGGGTGGAGTATTTACGGTAAACTGCCCACTTGGCAGTACATCAAGTGTATCATATGCC
AAGTACGCCCCCTATTGACGTCAATGACGGTAAATGGCCCGCCTGGCATTATGCCCAGTACATGACCTTA
TGGGACTTTCCTACTTGGCAGTACATCTACGTATTAGTCATCGCTATTACCATGGTGATGCGGTTTTGGC
AGTACATCAATGGGCGTGGATAGCGGTTTGACTCACGGGGATTTCCAAGTCTCCACCCCATTGACGTCAA
TGGGAGTTTGTTTTGGCACCAAAATCAACGGGACTTTCCAAAATGTCGTAACAACTCCGCCCCATTGACG
CAAATGGGCGGTAGGCGTGTACGGTGGGAGGTCTATATAAGCAGAGCTCTCTGGCTAACTAGAGAACCCA
CTGCTTACTGGCTTATCGAAATTAATACGACTCACTATAGGGAGACCCAAGCTGGCTAGCGTTTAAACTT
AAGCTTGCCACCATGGGTAAGCCTATCCCTAACCCTCTCCTCGGGCTCGATTCTACGATGGGGGAGAAAC
CCGGGACCAGGGTCTTCAAGAAGTCGAGCCCTAACTGCAAGCTCACCGTGTACTTGGGCAAGCGGGACTT
CGTAGATCACCTGGACAAAGTGGACCCTGTAGATGGCGTGGTGCTTGTGGACCCTGACTACCTGAAGGAC
CGCAAAGTGTTTGTGACCCTCACCTGCGCCTTCCGCTATGGCCGTGAAGACCTGGATGTGCTGGGCTTGT
CCTTCCGCAAAGACCTGTTCATCGCCACCTACCAGGCCTTCCCCCCGGTGCCCAACCCACCCCGGCCCCC
CACCCGCCTGCAGGACCGGCTGCTGAGGAAGCTGGGCCAGCATGCCCACCCCTTCTTCTTCACCATACCC
CAGAATCTTCCATGCTCCGTCACACTGCAGCCAGGCCCAGAGGATACAGGAAAGGCCTGCGGCGTAGACT
TTGAGATTCGAGCCTTCTGTGCTAAATCACTAGAAGAGAAAAGCCACAAAAGGAACTCTGTGCGGCTGGT
GATCCGAAAGGTGCAGTTCGCCCCGGAGAAACCCGGCCCCCAGCCTTCAGCCGAAACCACACGCCACTTC
CTCATGTCTGACCGGTCCCTGCACCTCGAGGCTTCCCTGGACAAGGAGCTGTACTACCATGGGGAGCCCC
TCAATGTAAATGTCCACGTCACCAACAACTCCACCAAGACCGTCAAGAAGATCAAAGTCTCTGTGAGACA
GTACGCCGACATCTGCCTCTTCAGCACCGCCCAGTACAAGTGTCCTGTGGCTCAACTCGAACAAGATGAC
CAGGTATCTCCCAGCTCCACATTCTGTAAGGTGTACACCATAACCCCACTGCTCAGTGACAACCGGGAGA
AGCGGGGTCTCGCCCTGGATGGGAAACTCAAGCACGAGGACACCAACCTGGCTTCCAGCACCATCGTGAA
GGAGGGTGCCAACAAGGAGGTGCTGGGAATCCTGGTGTCCTACAGGGTCAAGGTGAAGCTGGTGGTGTCT
CGAGGCGGGGATGTCTCTGTGGAGCTGCCTTTTGTTCTTATGCACCCCAAGCCCCACGACCACATCCCCC
TCCCCAGACCCCAGTCAGCCGCTCCGGAGACAGATGTCCCTGTGGACACCAACCTCATTGAATTTGATAC
CAACTATGCCACAGATGATGACATTGTGTTTGAGGACTTTGCCCGGCTTCGGCTGAAGGGGATGAAGGAT
GACGACTATGATGATCAACTCTGCTAATCTAGAGGGCCCGTTTAAACCCGCTGATCAGCCTCGACTGTGC
CTTCTAGTTGCCAGCCATCTGTTGTTTGCCCCTCCCCCGTGCCTTCCTTGACCCTGGAAGGTGCCACTCC
CACTGTCCTTTCCTAATAAAATGAGGAAATTGCATCGCATTGTCTGAGTAGGTGTCATTCTATTCTGGGG
GGTGGGGTGGGGCAGGACAGCAAGGGGGAGGATTGGGAAGACAATAGCAGGCATGCTGGGGATGCGGTGG
GCTCTATGGCTTCTGAGGCGGAAAGAACCAGCTGGGGCTCTAGGGGGTATCCCC
[124 nt withheld, positions 2505-2628]
C
[91 nt withheld, positions 2630-2720]
A
[49 nt withheld, positions 2722-2770]
CCTTTGACGTTGGAGTCCACGTTCTTT
[37 nt withheld, positions 2798-2834]
ACCCTATCTCGGTCTATTCTTTTGATTTATAAGGGATTTTGCCGATTTCGGCCTATTGGTTAAAAAATGA
GCTGATTTAACAAAAATTTAACGCGAATTAATTCTGTGGAATGTGTGTCAGTTAGGGTGTGGAAAGTCCC
CAGGCTCCCCAGCAGGCAGAAGTATGCAAAGCATGCATCTCAATTAGTCAGCAACCAGGTGTGGAAAGTC
CCCAGGCTCCCCAGCAGGCAGAAGTATGCAAAGCATGCATCTCAATTAGTCAGCAACCATAGTCCCGCCC
CTAACTCCGCCCATCCCGCCCCTAACTCCGCCCAGTTCCGCCCATTCTCCGCCCCATGGCTGACTAATTT
TTTTTATTTATGCAGAGGCCGAGGCCGCCTCTGCCTCTGAGCTATTCCAGAAGTAGTGAGGAGGCTTTTT
TGGAGGCCTAGGCTTTTGCAAAAAGCTCCCGGGAGCTTGTATATCCATTTTCGGATCTGATCAAGAGACA
GGATGAGGATCGTTTCGCATGATTGAACAAGATGGATTGCACGCAGGTTCTCCGGCCGCTTGGGTGGAGA
GGCTATTCGGCTATGACTGGGCACAACAGACAATCGGCTGCTCTGATGCCGCCGTGTTCCGGCTGTCAGC
GCAGGGGCGCCCGGTTCTTTTTGTCAAGACCGACCTGTCCGGTGCCCTGAATGAACTGCAGGACGAGGCA
GCGCGGCTATCGTGGCTGGCCACGACGGGCGTTCCTTGCGCAGCTGTGCTCGACGTTGTCACTGAAGCGG
GAAGGGACTGGCTGCTATTGGGCGAAGTGCCGGGGCAGGATCTCCTGTCATCTCACCTTGCTCCTGCCGA
GAAAGTATCCATCATGGCTGATGCAATGCGGCGGCTGCATACGCTTGATCCGGCTACCTGCCCATTCGAC
CACCAAGCGAAACATCGCATCGAGCGAGCACGTACTCGGATGGAAGCCGGTCTTGTCGATCAGGATGATC
TGGACGAAGAGCATCAGGGGCTCGCGCCAGCCGAACTGTTCGCCAGGCTCAAGGCGCGCATGCCCGACGG
CGAGGATCTCGTCGTGACCCATGGCGATGCCTGCTTGCCGAATATCATGGTGGAAAATGGCCGCTTTTCT
GGATTCATCGACTGTGGCCGGCTGGGTGTGGCGGACCGCTATCAGGACATAGCGTTGGCTACCCGTGATA
TTGCTGAAGAGCTTGGCGGCGAATGGGCTGACCGCTTCCTCGTGCTTTACGGTATCGCCGCTCCCGATTC
GCAGCGCATCGCCTTCTATCGCCTTCTTGACGAGTTCTTCTGAGCGGGACTCTGGGGTTCGAAATGACCG
ACCAAGCGACGCCCAACCTGCCATCACGAGATTTCGATTCCACCGCCGCCTTCTATGAAAGGTTGGGCTT
CGGAATCGTTTTCCGGGACGCCGGCTGGATGATCCTCCAGCGCGGGGATCTCATGCTGGAGTTCTTCGCC
CACCCCAACTTGTTTATTGCAGCTTATAATGGTTACAAATAAAGCAATAGCATCACAAATTTCACAAATA
AAGCATTTTTTTCACTGCATTCTAGTTGTGGTTTGTCCAAACTCATCAATGTATCTTATCATGTCTGTAT
ACCGTCGACCTCTAGCTAGAGCTTGGCGTAATCATGGTCATAGCTGTTTCCTGTGTGAAATTGTTATCCG
CTCACAATTCCACACAACATACGAGCCGGAAGCATAAAGTGTAAAGCCTGGGGTGCCTAATGAGTGAGCT
AACTCACATTAATTGCGTTGCGCTCACTGCCCGCTTTCCAGTCGGGAAACCTGTCGTGCCAGCTGCATTA
ATGAATCGGCCAACGCGCGGGGAGAGGCGGTTTGCGTATTGGGCGCTCTTCCGCTTCCTCGCTCACTGAC
TCGCTGCGCTCGGTCGTTCGGCTGCGGCGAGCGGTATCAGCTCACTCAAAGGCGGTAATACGGTTATCCA
CAGAATCAGGGGATAACGCAGGAAAGAACATGTGAGCAAAAGGCCAGCAAAAGGCCAGGAACCGTAAAAA
GGCCGCGTTGCTGGCGTTTTTCCATAGGCTCCGCCCCCCTGACGAGCATCACAAAAATCGACGCTCAAGT
CAGAGGTGGCGAAACCCGACAGGACTATAAAGATACCAGGCGTTTCCCCCTGGAAGCTCCCTCGTGCGCT
CTCCTGTTCCGACCCTGCCGCTTACCGGATACCTGTCCGCCTTTCTCCCTTCGGGAAGCGTGGCGCTTTC
TCATAGCTCACGCTGTAGGTATCTCAGTTCGGTGTAGGTCGTTCGCTCCAAGCTGGGCTGTGTGCACGAA
CCCCCCGTTCAGCCCGACCGCTGCGCCTTATCCGGTAACTATCGTCTTGAGTCCAACCCGGTAAGACACG
ACTTATCGCCACTGGCAGCAGCCACTGGTAACAGGATTAGCAGAGCGAGGTATGTAGGCGGTGCTACAGA
GTTCTTGAAGTGGTGGCCTAACTACGGCTACACTAGAAGAACAGTATTTGGTATCTGCGCTCTGCTGAAG
CCAGTTACCTTCGGAAAAAGAGTTGGTAGCTCTTGATCCGGCAAACAAACCACCGCTGGTAGCGGTGGTT
TTTTTGTTTGCAAGCAGCAGATTACGCGCAGAAAAAAAGGATCTCAAGAAGATCCTTTGATCTTTTCTAC
GGGGTCTGACGCTCAGTGGAACGAAAACTCACGTTAAGGGATTTTGGTCATGAGATTATCAAAAAGGATC
TTCACCTAGATCCTTTTAAATTAAAAATGAAGTTTTAAATCAATCTAAAGTATATATGAGTAAACTTGGT
CTGACAGTTACCAATGCTTAATCAGTGAGGCACCTATCTCAGCGATCTGTCTATTTCGTTCATCCATAGT
TGCCTGACTCCCCGTCGTGTAGATAACTACGATACGGGAGGGCTTACCATCTGGCCCCAGTGCTGCAATG
ATACCGCGAGACCCACGCTCACCGGCTCCAGATTTATCAGCAATAAACCAGCCAGCCGGAAGGGCCGAGC
GCAGAAGTGGTCCTGCAACTTTATCCGCCTCCATCCAGTCTATTAATTGTTGCCGGGAAGCTAGAGTAAG
TAGTTCGCCAGTTAATAGTTTGCGCAACGTTGTTGCCATTGCTACAGGCATCGTGGTGTCACGCTCGTCG
TTTGGTATGGCTTCATTCAGCTCCGGTTCCCAACGATCAAGGCGAGTTACATGATCCCCCATGTTGTGCA
AAAAAGCGGTTAGCTCCTTCGGTCCTCCGATCGTTGTCAGAAGTAAGTTGGCCGCAGTGTTATCACTCAT
GGTTATGGCAGCACTGCATAATTCTCTTACTGTCATGCCATCCGTAAGATGCTTTTCTGTGACTGGTGAG
TACTCAACCAAGTCATTCTGAGAATAGTGTATGCGGCGACCGAGTTGCTCTTGCCCGGCGTCAATACGGG
ATAATACCGCGCCACATAGCAGAACTTTAAAAGTGCTCATCATTGGAAAACGTTCTTCGGGGCGAAAACT
CTCAAGGATCTTACCGCTGTTGAGATCCAGTTCGATGTAACCCACTCGTGCACCCAACTGATCTTCAGCA
TCTTTTACTTTCACCAGCGTTTCTGGGTGAGCAAAAACAGGAAGGCAAAATGCCGCAAAAAAGGGAATAA
GGGCGACACGGAAATGTTGAATACTCATACTCTTCCTTTTTCAATATTATTGAAGCATTTATCAGGGTTA
TTGTCTCATGAGCGGATACATATTTGAATGTATTTAGAAAAATAAACAAATAGGGGTTCCGCGCACATTT
CCCCGAAAAGTGCCACCTGACGTC
